Addgene plasmid #136085: CDS12_eGFP
Purpose: FP for N-term fusion with a CTAG
Depositing lab: Jim Haseloff. Depositing organization: University of Cambridge. Publication: Systematic tools for reprogramming plant gene expression in a simple model, Marchantia polymorpha. Sauret-Gueto S, Frangedakis E, Silvestri L, Rebmann M, Tomaselli M, Markel K, Delmans M, West A, Patron NJ, Haseloff J. ACS Synth Biol. 2020 Mar 12. doi: 10.1021/acssynbio.9b00511. PubMed 32163700.
Backbone
  Vector backbone: pUAP4
  Vector type: Plant Expression, Synthetic Biology
Growth in bacteria
  Bacterial resistance: Chloramphenicol, 25 μg/mL
  Growth temperature: 37°C
  Growth strain: DH5alpha
  Copy number: High Copy
Gene/Insert
  Gene/Insert name: CDS12_eGFP(noStop)
  Species: Synthetic
  Mutation: BsaI/ SapI domesticated
  Cloning method: Restriction Enzyme; 5′ cloning site BsaI (destroyed during cloning); 3′ cloning site BsaI (destroyed during cloning)
  Sequencing primers: 5′ n/a
Terms and licenses: Academic/Nonprofit Terms; Industry Terms: Not Available to Industry
Depositor comments: Please visit https://www.biorxiv.org/content/10.1101/2020.02.29.971002v1 for bioRxiv preprint.
How to cite: CDS12_eGFP was a gift from Jim Haseloff (Addgene plasmid # 136085 ; http://n2t.net/addgene:136085 ; RRID:Addgene_136085)
