[The description below was written by a language model from this plasmid's Addgene catalogue record and pLannotate feature annotations shown in this document.]
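Description:
CDS12_eGFP is a small (about 2.8 kb) Level 0 DNA part plasmid built in the pUAP4 universal acceptor backbone. It belongs to a synthetic biology toolkit for modular assembly of plant expression constructs, developed with the liverwort Marchantia polymorpha as the model. It is not an expression vector in its own right. The record lists no plant or bacterial promoter driving the insert, and the plasmid simply stores a standardised coding-sequence module in E. coli. Propagation relies on a high-copy ColE1/pUC-type origin, and selection is by chloramphenicol through a cat gene with its native cat promoter, followed by a lambda t0 terminator.

The payload is an EGFP open reading frame, the bright, constitutively fluorescent Aequorea victoria derivative. It is supplied without a stop codon and occupies the "CDS12" position of the assembly syntax. Internal BsaI and SapI recognition sites have been removed (domestication) so that the part survives Type IIS restriction-ligation assembly intact. Because there is no stop codon, translation can read through into a downstream C-terminal tag part (CTAG). EGFP therefore forms the N-terminal portion of the resulting fusion, as the stated purpose indicates. In the backbone, the insert is flanked by a putative bacterial terminator upstream and a his operon terminator downstream, which presumably insulate it from read-through transcription during bacterial propagation. The BsaI sites used to clone the part were destroyed in the process, and the feature table does not annotate the sites or overhangs used to release it for later assembly. Typical use is as a fluorescent-protein building block, combined with promoter, tag and terminator parts into plant transcription units.
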