Features (pLannotate 1.2.2; 7 found; start..end, strand, type, name):
     46..89      -  terminator     bacterial terminator: putative bacterial transcription terminator
    106..822     +  CDS            EGFP: EGFP is a basic (constitutively fluorescent) green fluorescent protein published in 1996, derived from Aequorea victoria. It is reported to be a rapidly-maturing weak dimer with moderate acid sensitivity.
    842..899     +  terminator     his operon terminator: This putative transcriptin terminator from the E. coli his operon has a 2-bp deletion introduced during synthesis. Its efficiency has not been determined.
   1094..1682    -  rep_origin     ori: high-copy-number ColE1/pMB1/pBR322/pUC origin of replication
   1865..1959    -  terminator     lambda t0 terminator: transcription terminator from phage lambda
   1983..2639    -  CDS            cat: CAT_ECOLX - Experimental evidence at protein level: Swiss-Prot protein existence level 1. This enzyme is an effector of chloramphenicol resistance in bacteria. From Escherichia coli. This protein is used as a marker in many commonly used cloning vectors, such as pACYC184.
   2640..2737    -  promoter       cat promoter: promoter of the E. coli cat gene encoding chloramphenicol acetyltransferase
>Addgene plasmid #136085 | CDS12_eGFP | addgene full sequence | sequence record 275016 | Addgene NGS Result
TTATCATGACATTAACCTATAAAAATAGGCGTATCACGAGGCAGAATTTCAGATAAAAAAAATCCTTAGC
TTTCGCTAAGGATGATTTCTGGAATTCGGTCTCAAATGGTGAGCAAGGGCGAGGAGCTGTTCACCGGGGT
GGTGCCCATCCTGGTCGAGCTGGACGGCGACGTAAACGGCCACAAGTTCAGCGTGTCCGGCGAGGGCGAG
GGCGATGCCACCTACGGCAAGCTGACCCTGAAGTTCATCTGCACCACCGGCAAGCTGCCCGTGCCCTGGC
CCACCCTCGTGACCACCCTGACCTACGGCGTGCAGTGCTTCAGCCGCTACCCCGACCACATGAAGCAGCA
CGACTTCTTCAAGTCCGCCATGCCCGAAGGCTACGTCCAGGAGCGCACCATCTTCTTCAAGGACGACGGC
AACTACAAGACCCGCGCCGAGGTGAAGTTCGAGGGCGACACCCTGGTGAACCGCATCGAGCTGAAGGGCA
TCGACTTCAAGGAGGACGGCAACATCCTGGGGCACAAGCTGGAGTACAACTACAACAGCCACAACGTCTA
TATCATGGCCGACAAGCAGAAGAACGGCATCAAGGTGAACTTCAAGATCCGCCACAACATCGAGGACGGC
AGCGTGCAGCTCGCCGACCACTACCAGCAGAACACCCCCATCGGCGACGGCCCCGTGCTGCTGCCCGACA
ACCACTACCTGAGCACCCAGTCCGCCCTGAGCAAAGACCCCAACGAGAAGCGCGATCACATGGTCCTGCT
GGAGTTCGTGACCGCCGCCGGGATCACTCTCGGCATGGACGAGCTGTACAAGGCTTCGCGAGACCCTGCA
GTCCGGCAAAAAAGGGCAAGGTGTCACCACCCTGCCCTTTTTCTTTAAAACCGAAAAGATTACTTCGCGT
TATGCAGGCTTCCTCGCTCACTGACTCGCTGCGCTCGGTCGTTCGGCTGCGGCGAGCGGTATCAGCTCAC
TCAAAGGCGGTAATACGGTTATCCACAGAATCAGGGGATAACGCAGGAAAGAACATGTGAGCAAAAGGCC
AGCAAAAGGCCAGGAACCGTAAAAAGGCCGCGTTGCTGGCGTTTTTCCACAGGCTCCGCCCCCCTGACGA
GCATCACAAAAATCGACGCTCAAGTCAGAGGTGGCGAAACCCGACAGGACTATAAAGATACCAGGCGTTT
CCCCCTGGAAGCTCCCTCGTGCGCTCTCCTGTTCCGACCCTGCCGCTTACCGGATACCTGTCCGCCTTTC
TCCCTTCGGGAAGCGTGGCGCTTTCTCATAGCTCACGCTGTAGGTATCTCAGTTCGGTGTAGGTCGTTCG
CTCCAAGCTGGGCTGTGTGCACGAACCCCCCGTTCAGCCCGACCGCTGCGCCTTATCCGGTAACTATCGT
CTTGAGTCCAACCCGGTAAGACACGACTTATCGCCACTGGCAGCAGCCACTGGTAACAGGATTAGCAGAG
CGAGGTATGTAGGCGGTGCTACAGAGTTCTTGAAGTGGTGGCCTAACTACGGCTACACTAGAAGAACAGT
ATTTGGTATCTGCGCTCTGCTGAAGCCAGTTACCTTCGGAAAAAGAGTTGGTAGCTCTTGATCCGGCAAA
CAAACCACCGCTGGTAGCGGTGGTTTTTTTGTTTGCAAGCAGCAGATTACGCGCAGAAAAAAAGGATCTC
AAGAAGATCCTTTGATCTTTTCTACGGGGTCTGACGCTCAGTGGAACGAAAACTCACGTTAAGGGATTTT
GGTCATGAGATTATCAAAAAGGATCTTCACCTAGATCCTTTTAAATTAAAAATGAAGTTTTAAATCAATC
TAAAGTATATATGAGTAAACTTGGTCTGACAGCTCGAGGCTTGGATTCTCACCAATAAAAAACGCCCGGC
GGCAACCGAGCGTTCTGAACAAATCCAGATGGAGTTCTGAGGTCATTACTGGATCTATCAACAGGAGTCC
AAGCGAGCTCGATATCAAATTACGCCCCGCCCTGCCACTCATCGCAGTACTGTTGTAATTCATTAAGCAT
TCTGCCGACATGGAAGCCATCACAAACGGCATGATGAACCTGAATCGCCAGCGGCATCAGCACCTTGTCG
CCTTGCGTATAATATTTGCCCATGGTGAAAACGGGGGCGAAGAAGTTGTCCATATTGGCCACGTTTAAAT
CAAAACTGGTGAAACTCACCCAGGGATTGGCTGAGACGAAAAACATATTCTCAATAAACCCTTTAGGGAA
ATAGGCCAGGTTTTCACCGTAACACGCCACATCTTGCGAATATATGTGTAGAAACTGCCGGAAATCGTCG
TGGTATTCACTCCAGAGCGATGAAAACGTTTCAGTTTGCTCATGGAAAACGGTGTAACAAGGGTGAACAC
TATCCCATATCACCAGCTCACCGTCTTTCATTGCCATACGAAATTCCGGATGAGCATTCATCAGGCGGGC
AAGAATGTGAATAAAGGCCGGATAAAACTTGTGCTTATTTTTCTTTACGGTCTTTAAAAAGGCCGTAATA
TCCAGCTGAACGGTCTGGTTATAGGTACATTGAGCAACTGACTGAAATGCCTCAAAATGTTCTTTACGAT
GCCATTGGGATATATCAACGGTGGTATATCCAGTGATTTTTTTCTCCATTTTAGCTTCCTTAGCTCCTGA
AAATCTCGATAACTCAAAAAATACGCCCGGTAGTGATCTTATTTCATTATGGTGAAAGTTGGAACCTCTT
ACGTGCCCGATCAACTCGAGTGCCACCTGACGTCTAAGAAACCATTA
